>Addgene plasmid #120047 | pMaCTag-Z04 | depositor full sequence | sequence record 228123 | pMaCTag-Z04 sequence 4573 bps
GAACGCGGCCGCCAGCTGAAGCTTCGTACGTCAGGTGGAGGAGGTAGTGGCGGAGGCGGATCCGTCAGCA
AGGGCGAGGAAACTACAATGGGTGTGATCAAGCCGGACATGAAAATTAAATTAAAGATGGAAGGTAATGT
TAACGGGCACGCTTTCGTTATAGAGGGCGAAGGAGAGGGTAAACCATACGATGGTACTAATACTATTAAC
TTAGAAGTTAAGGAAGGTGCACCCCTTCCTTTCTCATATGACATATTGACAACCGCCTTTGCCTATGGCA
ATAGAGCTTTTACCAAATACCCAGACGATATCCCTAACTACTTCAAACAGTCATTTCCTGAGGGCTATTC
CTGGGAACGCACTATGACGTTTGAAGATAAAGGTATTGTGAAGGTTAAGTCTGACATATCCATGGAGGAA
GATTCGTTTATATATGAGATTCATCTCAAGGGTGAAAATTTCCCACCTAACGGCCCAGTCATGCAAAAAA
AGACAACTGGTTGGGATGCGTCTACCGAACGAATGTATGTGCGTGATGGGGTTCTAAAAGGTGATGTTAA
ACATAAGCTGCTACTTGAAGGTGGCGGACACCATAGAGTAGACTTTAAAACTATTTACAGGGCAAAAAAG
GCTGTAAAATTACCAGATTACCATTTCGTCGATCACAGAATCGAAATTTTGAACCATGATAAAGATTACA
ATAAGGTTACAGTCTATGAATCTGCGGTAGCTAGAAATAGTACGGATGGAATGGACGAATTGTATAAATG
AACTAGTAACTTGTTTATTGCAGCTTATAATGGTTACAAATAAAGCAATAGCATCACAAATTTCACAAAT
AAAGCATTTTTTTCACTGCATTCTAGTTGTGGTTTGTCCAAACTCATCAATGTATCTTAGTCGATATAAC
TTCGTATAGCATACATTATACGAAGTTATGTCGACGGTGTGGAAAGTCCCCAGGCTCCCCAGCAGGCAGA
AGTATGCAAAGCATGCATCTCAATTAGTCAGCAACCAGGTGTGGAAAGTCCCCAGGCTCCCCAGCAGGCA
GAAGTATGCAAAGCATGCATCTCAATTAGTCAGCAACCATAGTCCCGCCCCTAACTCCGCCCATCCCGCC
CCTAACTCCGCCCAGTTCCGCCCATTCTCCGCCCCATGGCTGACTAATTTTTTTTATTTATGCAGAGGCC
GAGGCCGCCTCGGCCTCTGAGCTATTCCAGAAGTAGTGAGGAGGCTTTTTTGGAGGCCTAGGCTTTTGCA
AAGAATTCGCCACCATGGCCAAGTTGACCAGTGCCGTTCCGGTGCTCACCGCGCGCGACGTCGCCGGAGC
GGTCGAGTTCTGGACCGACCGGCTCGGGTTCTCCCGGGACTTCGTGGAGGACGACTTCGCCGGTGTGGTC
CGGGACGACGTGACCCTGTTCATCAGCGCGGTCCAGGACCAGGTGGTGCCGGACAACACCCTGGCCTGGG
TGTGGGTGCGCGGCCTGGACGAGCTGTACGCCGAGTGGTCGGAGGTCGTGTCCACGAACTTCCGGGACGC
CTCCGGGCCGGCCATGACCGAGATCGGCGAGCAGCCGTGGGGGCGGGAGTTCGCCCTGCGCGACCCGGCC
GGCAACTGCGTGCACTTCGTGGCCGAGGAGCAGGACTGACTGCAGCGACTGTGCCTTCTAGTTGCCAGCC
ATCTGTTGTTTGCCCCTCCCCCGTGCCTTCCTTGACCCTGGAAGGTGCCACTCCCACTGTCCTTTCCTAA
TAAAATGAGGAAATTGCATCGCATTGTCTGAGTAGGTGTCATTCTATTCTGGGGGGTGGGGTGGGGCAGG
ACAGCAAGGGGGAGGATTGGGAAGACAATAGCAGGCATGCTGGGGATGCGGTGGGCTCTATGGCTCGAGG
AGGGCCTATTTCCCATGATTCCTTCATATTTGCATATACGATACAAGGCTGTTAGAGAGATAATTGGAAT
TAATTTGACTGTAAACACAAAGATATTAGTACAAAATACGTGACGTAGAAAGTAATAATTTCTTGGGTAG
TTTGCAGTTTTAAAATTATGTTTTAAAATGGACTATCATATGCTTACCGTAACTTGAAAGTATTTCGATT
TCTTGGCTTTATATATCTTGTGGAAAGGACGAAACACCGATAACTTCGTATAGCATACATTATACGAAGT
TATGGTACCGATGCAGCTAGCCCGCGGATCTGCCGGTCTCCCTATAGTGAGTCGTATTAATTTCGATAAG
CCAGGTTAACCTGCATTAATGAATCGGCCAACGCGCGGGGAGAGGCGGTTTGCGTATTGGGCGCTCTTCC
GCTTCCTCGCTCACTGACTCGCTGCGCTCGGTCGTTCGGCTGCGGCGAGCGGTATCAGCTCACTCAAAGG
CGGTAATACGGTTATCCACAGAATCAGGGGATAACGCAGGAAAGAACATGTGAGCAAAAGGCCAGCAAAA
GGCCAGGAACCGTAAAAAGGCCGCGTTGCTGGCGTTTTTCCATAGGCTCCGCCCCCCTGACGAGCATCAC
AAAAATCGACGCTCAAGTCAGAGGTGGCGAAACCCGACAGGACTATAAAGATACCAGGCGTTTCCCCCTG
GAAGCTCCCTCGTGCGCTCTCCTGTTCCGACCCTGCCGCTTACCGGATACCTGTCCGCCTTTCTCCCTTC
GGGAAGCGTGGCGCTTTCTCAATGCTCACGCTGTAGGTATCTCAGTTCGGTGTAGGTCGTTCGCTCCAAG
CTGGGCTGTGTGCACGAACCCCCCGTTCAGCCCGACCGCTGCGCCTTATCCGGTAACTATCGTCTTGAGT
CCAACCCGGTAAGACACGACTTATCGCCACTGGCAGCAGCCACTGGTAACAGGATTAGCAGAGCGAGGTA
TGTAGGCGGTGCTACAGAGTTCTTGAAGTGGTGGCCTAACTACGGCTACACTAGAAGGACAGTATTTGGT
ATCTGCGCTCTGCTGAAGCCAGTTACCTTCGGAAAAAGAGTTGGTAGCTCTTGATCCGGCAAACAAACCA
CCGCTGGTAGCGGTGGTTTTTTTGTTTGCAAGCAGCAGATTACGCGCAGAAAAAAAGGATCTCAAGAAGA
TCCTTTGATCTTTTCTACGGGGTCTGACGCTCAGTGGAACGAAAACTCACGTTAAGGGATTTTGGTCATG
AGATTATCAAAAAGGATCTTCACCTAGATCCTTTTAAATTAAAAATGAAGTTTTAAATCAATCTAAAGTA
TATATGAGTAAACTTGGTCTGACAGTTACCAATGCTTAATCAGTGAGGCACCTATCTCAGCGATCTGTCT
ATTTCGTTCATCCATAGTTGCCTGACTCCCCGTCGTGTAGATAACTACGATACGGGAGGGCTTACCATCT
GGCCCCAGTGCTGCAATGATACCGCGAGACCCACGCTCACCGGCTCCAGATTTATCAGCAATAAACCAGC
CAGCCGGAAGGGCCGAGCGCAGAAGTGGTCCTGCAACTTTATCCGCCTCCATCCAGTCTATTAATTGTTG
CCGGGAAGCTAGAGTAAGTAGTTCGCCAGTTAATAGTTTGCGCAACGTTGTTGCCATTGCTACAGGCATC
GTGGTGTCACGCTCGTCGTTTGGTATGGCTTCATTCAGCTCCGGTTCCCAACGATCAAGGCGAGTTACAT
GATCCCCCATGTTGTGCAAAAAAGCGGTTAGCTCCTTCGGTCCTCCGATCGTTGTCAGAAGTAAGTTGGC
CGCAGTGTTATCACTCATGGTTATGGCAGCACTGCATAATTCTCTTACTGTCATGCCATCCGTAAGATGC
TTTTCTGTGACTGGTGAGTACTCAACCAAGTCATTCTGAGAATAGTGTATGCGGCGACCGAGTTGCTCTT
GCCCGGCGTCAATACGGGATAATACCGCGCCACATAGCAGAACTTTAAAAGTGCTCATCATTGGAAAACG
TTCTTCGGGGCGAAAACTCTCAAGGATCTTACCGCTGTTGAGATCCAGTTCGATGTAACCCACTCGTGCA
CCCAACTGATCTTCAGCATCTTTTACTTTCACCAGCGTTTCTGGGTGAGCAAAAACAGGAAGGCAAAATG
CCGCAAAAAAGGGAATAAGGGCGACACGGAAATGTTGAATACTCATACTCTTCCTTTTTCAATATTATTG
AAGCATTTATCAGGGTTATTGTCTCATGAGCGGATACATATTTGAATGTATTTAGAAAAATAAACAAATA
GGGGTTCCGCGCACATTTCCCCGAAAAGTGCCACCTGACGTCTAAGAAACCATTATTATCATGACATTAA
CCTATAAAAATAGGCGTATCACGAGGCCCTTTCGTCTCGCGCGTTTCGGTGATGACGGTGAAAACCTCTG
ACACATGCAGCTCCCGGAGACGGTCACAGCTTGTCTGTAAGCGGATGCCGGGAGCAGACAAGCCCGTCAG
GGCGCGTCAGCGGGTGTTGGCGGGTGTCGGGGCTGGCTTAACTATGCGGCATCAGAGCAGATTGTACTGA
GAGTGCACCATATGGACATATTGTCGTTAGAACGCGGCTACAATTAATACATAACCTTATGTATCATACA
CATACGATTTAGGTGACACTATA
Features (pLannotate 1.2.2; 16 found; start..end, strand, type, name):
     64..768     +  CDS            mTFP1: mTFP1 is a basic (constitutively fluorescent) cyan fluorescent protein published in 2006, derived from Clavularia sp.. It has low acid sensitivity.
    778..899     +  polyA_signal   SV40 poly(A) signal: SV40 polyadenylation signal
    906..939     +  protein_bind   loxP: Cre-mediated recombination occurs in the 8-bp core sequence (GCATACAT). Cre recombinase
    946..1262    +  promoter       SV40 promoter: SV40 enhancer and early promoter
   1275..1649    +  CDS            BleoR: antibiotic-binding protein; Sh ble from Streptoalloteichus hindustanus; confers resistance to bleomycin, phleomycin, and Zeocin™
   1659..1883    +  polyA_signal   bGH poly(A) signal: bovine growth hormone polyadenylation signal
   1890..2130    +  promoter       U6 promoter: RNA polymerase III promoter for human U6 snRNA
   2140..2173    +  protein_bind   loxP: Cre-mediated recombination occurs in the 8-bp core sequence (GCATACAT). Cre recombinase
   2211..2229    -  promoter       T7 promoter: promoter for bacteriophage T7 RNA polymerase
   2251..2304    -  CDS            lacI (fragment): lac repressor; lacI; The lac repressor binds to the lac operator to inhibit transcription in E. coli. This inhibition can be relieved by adding lactose or isopropyl-β-D-thiogalactopyranoside (IPTG).
   2487..3075    -  rep_origin     ori: high-copy-number ColE1/pMB1/pBR322/pUC origin of replication
   3246..4106    -  CDS            AmpR: β-lactamase; bla; confers resistance to ampicillin, carbenicillin, and related antibiotics
   4107..4211    -  promoter       AmpR promoter: bla
   4306..4341    +  CDS            rop (fragment): Rop protein, which maintains plasmids at low copy number; rop
   4443..4494    +  misc_feature   bom (fragment): basis of mobility region from pBR322
   4557..2       +  promoter       SP6 promoter (across the origin): promoter for bacteriophage SP6 RNA polymerase
