>Addgene plasmid #120047 | pMaCTag-Z04 | addgene full sequence | sequence record 232653 | Addgene NGS Result
ATTTAGGTGACACTATAGAACGCGGCCGCCAGCTGAAGCTTCGTACGTCAGGTGGAGGAGGTAGTGGCGG
AGGCGGATCCGTCAGCAAGGGCGAGGAAACTACAATGGGTGTGATCAAGCCGGACATGAAAATTAAATTA
AAGATGGAAGGTAATGTTAACGGGCACGCTTTCGTTATAGAGGGCGAAGGAGAGGGTAAACCATACGATG
GTACTAATACTATTAACTTAGAAGTTAAGGAAGGTGCACCCCTTCCTTTCTCATATGACATATTGACAAC
CGCCTTTGCCTATGGCAATAGAGCTTTTACCAAATACCCAGACGATATCCCTAACTACTTCAAACAGTCA
TTTCCTGAGGGCTATTCCTGGGAACGCACTATGACGTTTGAAGATAAAGGTATTGTGAAGGTTAAGTCTG
ACATATCCATGGAGGAAGATTCGTTTATATATGAGATTCATCTCAAGGGTGAAAATTTCCCACCTAACGG
CCCAGTCATGCAAAAAAAGACAACTGGTTGGGATGCGTCTACCGAACGAATGTATGTGCGTGATGGGGTT
CTAAAAGGTGATGTTAAACATAAGCTGCTACTTGAAGGTGGCGGACACCATAGAGTAGACTTTAAAACTA
TTTACAGGGCAAAAAAGGCTGTAAAATTACCAGATTACCATTTCGTCGATCACAGAATCGAAATTTTGAA
CCATGATAAAGATTACAATAAGGTTACAGTCTATGAATCTGCGGTAGCTAGAAATAGTACGGATGGAATG
GACGAATTGTATAAATGAACTAGTAACTTGTTTATTGCAGCTTATAATGGTTACAAATAAAGCAATAGCA
TCACAAATTTCACAAATAAAGCATTTTTTTCACTGCATTCTAGTTGTGGTTTGTCCAAACTCATCAATGT
ATCTTAGTCGATATAACTTCGTATAGCATACATTATACGAAGTTATGTCGACGGTGTGGAAAGTCCCCAG
GCTCCCCAGCAGGCAGAAGTATGCAAAGCATGCATCTCAATTAGTCAGCAACCAGGTGTGGAAAGTCCCC
AGGCTCCCCAGCAGGCAGAAGTATGCAAAGCATGCATCTCAATTAGTCAGCAACCATAGTCCCGCCCCTA
ACTCCGCCCATCCCGCCCCTAACTCCGCCCAGTTCCGCCCATTCTCCGCCCCATGGCTGACTAATTTTTT
TTATTTATGCAGAGGCCGAGGCCGCCTCGGCCTCTGAGCTATTCCAGAAGTAGTGAGGAGGCTTTTTTGG
AGGCCTAGGCTTTTGCAAAGAATTCGCCACCATGGCCAAGTTGACCAGTGCCGTTCCGGTGCTCACCGCG
CGCGACGTCGCCGGAGCGGTCGAGTTCTGGACCGACCGGCTCGGGTTCTCCCGGGACTTCGTGGAGGACG
ACTTCGCCGGTGTGGTCCGGGACGACGTGACCCTGTTCATCAGCGCGGTCCAGGACCAGGTGGTGCCGGA
CAACACCCTGGCCTGGGTGTGGGTGCGCGGCCTGGACGAGCTGTACGCCGAGTGGTCGGAGGTCGTGTCC
ACGAACTTCCGGGACGCCTCCGGGCCGGCCATGACCGAGATCGGCGAGCAGCCGTGGGGGCGGGAGTTCG
CCCTGCGCGACCCGGCCGGCAACTGCGTGCACTTCGTGGCCGAGGAGCAGGACTGACTGCAGCGACTGTG
CCTTCTAGTTGCCAGCCATCTGTTGTTTGCCCCTCCCCCGTGCCTTCCTTGACCCTGGAAGGTGCCACTC
CCACTGTCCTTTCCTAATAAAATGAGGAAATTGCATCGCATTGTCTGAGTAGGTGTCATTCTATTCTGGG
GGGTGGGGTGGGGCAGGACAGCAAGGGGGAGGATTGGGAAGACAATAGCAGGCATGCTGGGGATGCGGTG
GGCTCTATGGCTCGAGGAGGGCCTATTTCCCATGATTCCTTCATATTTGCATATACGATACAAGGCTGTT
AGAGAGATAATTGGAATTAATTTGACTGTAAACACAAAGATATTAGTACAAAATACGTGACGTAGAAAGT
AATAATTTCTTGGGTAGTTTGCAGTTTTAAAATTATGTTTTAAAATGGACTATCATATGCTTACCGTAAC
TTGAAAGTATTTCGATTTCTTGGCTTTATATATCTTGTGGAAAGGACGAAACACCGATAACTTCGTATAG
CATACATTATACGAAGTTATGGTACCGATGCAGCTAGCCCGCGGATCTGCCGGTCTCCCTATAGTGAGTC
GTATTAATTTCGATAAGCCAGGTTAACCTGCATTAATGAATCGGCCAACGCGCGGGGAGAGGCGGTTTGC
GTATTGGGCGCTCTTCCGCTTCCTCGCTCACTGACTCGCTGCGCTCGGTCGTTCGGCTGCGGCGAGCGGT
ATCAGCTCACTCAAAGGCGGTAATACGGTTATCCACAGAATCAGGGGATAACGCAGGAAAGAACATGTGA
GCAAAAGGCCAGCAAAAGGCCAGGAACCGTAAAAAGGCCGCGTTGCTGGCGTTTTTCCATAGGCTCCGCC
CCCCTGACGAGCATCACAAAAATCGACGCTCAAGTCAGAGGTGGCGAAACCCGACAGGACTATAAAGATA
CCAGGCGTTTCCCCCTGGAAGCTCCCTCGTGCGCTCTCCTGTTCCGACCCTGCCGCTTACCGGATACCTG
TCCGCCTTTCTCCCTTCGGGAAGCGTGGCGCTTTCTCATAGCTCACGCTGTAGGTATCTCAGTTCGGTGT
AGGTCGTTCGCTCCAAGCTGGGCTGTGTGCACGAACCCCCCGTTCAGCCCGACCGCTGCGCCTTATCCGG
TAACTATCGTCTTGAGTCCAACCCGGTAAGACACGACTTATCGCCACTGGCAGCAGCCACTGGTAACAGG
ATTAGCAGAGCGAGGTATGTAGGCGGTGCTACAGAGTTCTTGAAGTGGTGGCCTAACTACGGCTACACTA
GAAGAACAGTATTTGGTATCTGCGCTCTGCTGAAGCCAGTTACCTTCGGAAAAAGAGTTGGTAGCTCTTG
ATCCGGCAAACAAACCACCGCTGGTAGCGGTGGTTTTTTTGTTTGCAAGCAGCAGATTACGCGCAGAAAA
AAAGGATCTCAAGAAGATCCTTTGATCTTTTCTACGGGGTCTGACGCTCAGTGGAACGAAAACTCACGTT
AAGGGATTTTGGTCATGAGATTATCAAAAAGGATCTTCACCTAGATCCTTTTAAATTAAAAATGAAGTTT
TAAATCAATCTAAAGTATATATGAGTAAACTTGGTCTGACAGTTACCAATGCTTAATCAGTGAGGCACCT
ATCTCAGCGATCTGTCTATTTCGTTCATCCATAGTTGCCTGACTCCCCGTCGTGTAGATAACTACGATAC
GGGAGGGCTTACCATCTGGCCCCAGTGCTGCAATGATACCGCGAGACCCACGCTCACCGGCTCCAGATTT
ATCAGCAATAAACCAGCCAGCCGGAAGGGCCGAGCGCAGAAGTGGTCCTGCAACTTTATCCGCCTCCATC
CAGTCTATTAATTGTTGCCGGGAAGCTAGAGTAAGTAGTTCGCCAGTTAATAGTTTGCGCAACGTTGTTG
CCATTGCTACAGGCATCGTGGTGTCACGCTCGTCGTTTGGTATGGCTTCATTCAGCTCCGGTTCCCAACG
ATCAAGGCGAGTTACATGATCCCCCATGTTGTGCAAAAAAGCGGTTAGCTCCTTCGGTCCTCCGATCGTT
GTCAGAAGTAAGTTGGCCGCAGTGTTATCACTCATGGTTATGGCAGCACTGCATAATTCTCTTACTGTCA
TGCCATCCGTAAGATGCTTTTCTGTGACTGGTGAGTACTCAACCAAGTCATTCTGAGAATAGTGTATGCG
GCGACCGAGTTGCTCTTGCCCGGCGTCAATACGGGATAATACCGCGCCACATAGCAGAACTTTAAAAGTG
CTCATCATTGGAAAACGTTCTTCGGGGCGAAAACTCTCAAGGATCTTACCGCTGTTGAGATCCAGTTCGA
TGTAACCCACTCGTGCACCCAACTGATCTTCAGCATCTTTTACTTTCACCAGCGTTTCTGGGTGAGCAAA
AACAGGAAGGCAAAATGCCGCAAAAAAGGGAATAAGGGCGACACGGAAATGTTGAATACTCATACTCTTC
CTTTTTCAATATTATTGAAGCATTTATCAGGGTTATTGTCTCATGAGCGGATACATATTTGAATGTATTT
AGAAAAATAAACAAATAGGGGTTCCGCGCACATTTCCCCGAAAAGTGCCACCTGACGTCTAAGAAACCAT
TATTATCATGACATTAACCTATAAAAATAGGCGTATCACGAGGCCCTTTCGTCTCGCGCGTTTCGGTGAT
GACGGTGAAAACCTCTGACACATGCAGCTCCCGGAGACGGTCACAGCTTGTCTGTAAGCGGATGCCGGGA
GCAGACAAGCCCGTCAGGGCGCGTCAGCGGGTGTTGGCGGGTGTCGGGGCTGGCTTAACTATGCGGCATC
AGAGCAGATTGTACTGAGAGTGCACCATATGGACATATTGTCGTTAGAACGCGGCTACAATTAATACATA
ACCTTATGTATCATACACATACG
Features (pLannotate 1.2.2; 16 found; start..end, strand, type, name):
      1..19      +  promoter       SP6 promoter: promoter for bacteriophage SP6 RNA polymerase
     81..785     +  CDS            mTFP1: mTFP1 is a basic (constitutively fluorescent) cyan fluorescent protein published in 2006, derived from Clavularia sp.. It has low acid sensitivity.
    795..916     +  polyA_signal   SV40 poly(A) signal: SV40 polyadenylation signal
    923..956     +  protein_bind   loxP: Cre-mediated recombination occurs in the 8-bp core sequence (GCATACAT). Cre recombinase
    963..1279    +  promoter       SV40 promoter: SV40 enhancer and early promoter
   1292..1666    +  CDS            BleoR: antibiotic-binding protein; Sh ble from Streptoalloteichus hindustanus; confers resistance to bleomycin, phleomycin, and Zeocin™
   1676..1900    +  polyA_signal   bGH poly(A) signal: bovine growth hormone polyadenylation signal
   1907..2147    +  promoter       U6 promoter: RNA polymerase III promoter for human U6 snRNA
   2157..2190    +  protein_bind   loxP: Cre-mediated recombination occurs in the 8-bp core sequence (GCATACAT). Cre recombinase
   2228..2246    -  promoter       T7 promoter: promoter for bacteriophage T7 RNA polymerase
   2268..2321    -  CDS            lacI (fragment): lac repressor; lacI; The lac repressor binds to the lac operator to inhibit transcription in E. coli. This inhibition can be relieved by adding lactose or isopropyl-β-D-thiogalactopyranoside (IPTG).
   2504..3092    -  rep_origin     ori: high-copy-number ColE1/pMB1/pBR322/pUC origin of replication
   3263..4123    -  CDS            AmpR: β-lactamase; bla; confers resistance to ampicillin, carbenicillin, and related antibiotics
   4124..4228    -  promoter       AmpR promoter: bla
   4323..4358    +  CDS            rop (fragment): Rop protein, which maintains plasmids at low copy number; rop
   4460..4511    +  misc_feature   bom (fragment): basis of mobility region from pBR322
