[The description below was written by a language model from this plasmid's Addgene catalogue record and pLannotate feature annotations shown in this document.]
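Description:
pMaCTag-Z04 is a 4,573 bp PCR template plasmid built on the pFA6a backbone. It is not meant to be expressed or transfected itself, but serves as the source of a tagging cassette for C-terminal PCR tagging of mammalian genes with the cyan fluorescent protein mTFP1. It is propagated in E. coli as a high-copy plasmid through a ColE1/pUC-type origin and an ampicillin resistance gene. Short lacI, rop and bom fragments are backbone remnants, and SP6 and T7 promoters flank the cassette, where they are convenient as sequencing primer sites. The two sequence records, one supplied by the depositor and one from repository sequencing, have the same length and the same feature order and differ only in their start coordinate.

The cassette begins with a promoterless mTFP1 coding sequence followed by an SV40 polyadenylation signal. After in-frame integration at the 3′ end of a target gene, the fusion is therefore driven by the endogenous promoter. The catalogue lists the insert species as human, although mTFP1 derives from the coral Clavularia. Downstream is a selection unit in which the SV40 enhancer/early promoter drives the Sh ble gene (Zeocin resistance) with a bGH poly(A) signal, followed by a human U6 RNA polymerase III promoter. Two same-orientation loxP sites bracket the marker and the U6 promoter, so this region could in principle be excised by Cre. The associated publication describes CRISPR-Cas12a-assisted tagging. In that context, the M1 and M2 tagging oligos named in the record presumably add gene-specific homology, and the U6 promoter at the cassette's end is positioned to transcribe a guide RNA supplied by the reverse oligo, though the record does not spell out these details.
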