Addgene plasmid #120047: pMaCTag-Z04
Purpose: Template for C-terminal PCR tagging of mammalian genes (Zeocin selection) with mTFP1
Depositing lab: Michael Knop. Publication: CRISPR-Cas12a-assisted PCR tagging of mammalian genes. Fueller J, Herbst K, Meurer M, Gubicza K, Kurtulmus B, Knopf JD, Kirrmaier D, Buchmuller BC, Pereira G, Lemberg MK, Knop M. J Cell Biol. 2020 Jun 1;219(6). pii: 151766. doi: 10.1083/jcb.201910210. PubMed 32406907.
Backbone
  Vector backbone: pFA6a
  Backbone size w/o insert (bp): 2412
  Vector type: PCR Template
  Selectable markers: Zeocin
Growth in bacteria
  Bacterial resistance: Ampicillin, 100 μg/mL
  Growth temperature: 37°C
  Growth strain: DH5alpha
  Copy number: High Copy
Gene/Insert
  Gene/Insert name: mTFP1
  Species: H. sapiens (human)
  Promoter: None
  Tag / fusion protein: mTFP1 (C terminal on backbone)
  Cloning method: Restriction Enzyme; 5′ cloning site BamHI (not destroyed); 3′ cloning site SpeI (not destroyed)
  Sequencing primers: 5′ SP6; 3′ AAACCACAACTAGAATGCAGTG
Terms and licenses: Academic/Nonprofit Terms; Industry Terms: Not Available to Industry
Depositor comments: Template plasmid for C-terminal PCR tagging of mammalian genes. For M1 and M2 tagging oligo design please visit www.pcr-tagging.com Please visit https://www.biorxiv.org/content/early/2018/11/20/473876 for BioRxiv preprint
How to cite: pMaCTag-Z04 was a gift from Michael Knop (Addgene plasmid # 120047 ; http://n2t.net/addgene:120047 ; RRID:Addgene_120047)
